Addgene plasmid #147160: pAc5.1B-EGFP-DmNot1-3xL-Amut-dsRNAres_P
Purpose: Insect Expression of DmNot1-3xL-Amut-dsRNAres
Depositing lab: Elisa Izaurralde. Depositing organization: Max Planck Institute for Developmental Biology.
Backbone
  Vector backbone: Unknown
  Vector type: Insect Expression
Growth in bacteria
  Bacterial resistance: Ampicillin, 100 μg/mL
  Growth temperature: 37°C
  Growth strain: DH5alpha
  Copy number: Low Copy
Gene/Insert
  Gene/Insert name: DmNot1-3xL-Amut-dsRNAres
  Species: D. melanogaster (fly)
  Mutation: 10 silent mutations and two non silent N605S, K759M compared to the sequence given by NCBI: NM_001103772.2.
  Entrez Gene: Not1 (a.k.a. Dmel_CG34407, CG1874, CG1884, CG34407, Dmel\CG34407, Dmel_CG1874, Dmel_CG1884, NOT, NOT1, anon-EST:Liang-1.29, anon-WO0118547.221, clone 1.29, not1)
  Cloning method: Unknown
Terms and licenses: Academic/Nonprofit Terms; Industry Terms: Not Available to Industry
Depositor comments: Plasmids from this collection were made available to the research community and donated after the lab closed. Please note that the sequence provided by the depositing laboratory may be theoretical/predicted or based on Sanger sequencing results. There may be discrepancies between sequencing results obtained by Addgene and the depositor sequence. If an Addgene verified sequence is not available, please contact before placing your order to request that our lab fully sequence the plasmid.
How to cite: pAc5.1B-EGFP-DmNot1-3xL-Amut-dsRNAres_P was a gift from Elisa Izaurralde (Addgene plasmid # 147160 ; http://n2t.net/addgene:147160 ; RRID:Addgene_147160)
