[The description below was written by a language model from this plasmid's Addgene catalogue record and pLannotate feature annotations shown in this document.]
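Description:
pAc5.1B-EGFP-DmNot1-3xL-Amut-dsRNAres_P is a 13,575 nt insect expression plasmid for producing a GFP-tagged variant of Drosophila melanogaster Not1, the product of the Not1 gene (CG34407), in fly cells. The catalogue lists the backbone as unknown, although the name and annotated parts are consistent with a pAc5.1-type vector. In bacteria it is maintained through a ColE1/pUC-family origin and selected with ampicillin via the bla gene and its own promoter. The record describes it as low copy despite the origin annotation. No selectable marker for insect cells is annotated.

Expression is driven by the constitutive Drosophila actin 5C promoter, followed directly by an EGFP coding sequence. The long unannotated stretch between EGFP and a downstream V5 epitope tag presumably holds the Not1 open reading frame, giving an N-terminal EGFP fusion. Whether the V5 tag is actually translated in frame with the insert cannot be determined from the record. An SV40 polyadenylation signal lies downstream of the cassette, and short fragments of SV40 large T antigen and a tetracycline resistance gene appear to be non-functional backbone remnants.

The insert carries ten silent changes and two amino acid substitutions (N605S, K759M) relative to the reference transcript. The "dsRNAres" label indicates a version designed to escape dsRNA-mediated knockdown, which would suit complementation experiments in which endogenous Not1 is depleted and the tagged variant is re-expressed. The record does not define "3xL-Amut", which presumably denotes engineered mutations. The depositor sequence may be theoretical or only partly verified.
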