Features (pLannotate 1.2.2; 9 found; start..end, strand, type, name):
     56..2568    +  promoter       Ac5 promoter: Drosophila melanogaster actin 5C promoter
   2588..3304    +  CDS            EGFP: EGFP is a basic (constitutively fluorescent) green fluorescent protein published in 1996, derived from Aequorea victoria. It is reported to be a rapidly-maturing weak dimer with moderate acid sensitivity.
  10860..10901   +  CDS            V5 tag: epitope tag from simian virus 5
  11001..11135   -  polyA_signal   SV40 poly(A) signal: SV40 polyadenylation signal
  11158..11242   -  CDS            large T antigen (fragment): large T antigen from SV40 (simian virus 40)
  11243..11713   +  CDS            TcR (fragment): tetracycline efflux protein; tet; confers resistance to tetracycline
  11757..12345   -  rep_origin     ori: high-copy-number ColE1/pMB1/pBR322/pUC origin of replication
  12516..13376   -  CDS            AmpR: β-lactamase; bla; confers resistance to ampicillin, carbenicillin, and related antibiotics
  13377..13481   -  promoter       AmpR promoter: bla
>Addgene plasmid #147160 | pAc5.1B-EGFP-DmNot1-3xL-Amut-dsRNAres_P | depositor full sequence | sequence record 289607 | Full Sequence
CTTCAAGGAATTAATTCTATATTCTAAAAACACAAATGATACTTCTAAAAAAAATCATGAATGGCATCAA
CTCTGAATCAAATCTTTGCAGATGCACCTACTTCTCATTTCCACTGTCACATCATTTTTCCAGATCTCGC
TGCCTGTTATGTGGCCCACAAACCAAGACACGTTTTATGGCCATTAAAGCTGGCTGATCGTCGCCAAACA
CCAAATACATATCAATATGTACATTCGAGAAAGAAGCGATCAAAGAAGCGTCTTCGGGCGAGTAGGAGAA
TGCGGAGGAGAAGGAGAACGAGCTGATCTAGTATCTCTCCACAATCCAATGCCAACTGACCAACTGGCCA
TATTCGGAGCAATTTGAAGCCAATTTCCATCGCCTGGCGATCGCTCCATTCTTGGCTATATGTTTTTCAC
CGTTCCCGGGGCCATTTTCAAAGACTCGTCGGTAAGATAAGATTGTGTCACTCGCTGTCTCTCTTCATTT
GTCGAAGAATGCTGAGGAATTTCGCGATGACGTCGGCGAGTATTTTGAAGAATGAGAATAATTTGTATTT
ATACGAAAATCAGTTAGTGGAATTTTCTACAAAAACATGTTATCTATAGATAATTTTGTTGCAAAATATG
TTGACTATGACAAAGATTGTATGTATATACCTTTAATGTATTCTCATTTTCTTATGTATTTATAATGGCA
ATGATGATACTGATGATATTTTAAGATGATGCCAGACCACAGGCTGATTTCTGCGTCTTTTGCCGAACGC
AGTGCATGTGCGGTTGTTGTTTTTTGGAATAGTTTCAATTTTCGGACTGTCCGCTTTGATTTCAGTTTCT
TGGCTTATTCAAAAAGCAAAGTAAAGCCAAAAAAGCGAGATGGCAATACCAAATGCGGCAAAACGGTAGT
GGAAGGAAAGGGGTGCGGGGCAGCGGAAGGAAGGGTGGGGCGGGGCGTGGCGGGGTCTGTGGCTGGGCGC
GACGTCACCGACGTTGGAGCCACTCCTTTGACCATGTGTGCGTGTGTGTATTATTCGTGTCTCGCCACTC
GCCGGTTGTTTTTTTCTTTTTATCTCGCTCTCTCTAGCGCCATCTCGTACGCATGCTCAACGCACCGCAT
GTTGCCGTGTCCTTTATGCGTCATTTTGGCTCGAAATAGGCAATTATTTAAACAAAGATTAGTCAACGAA
AACGCTAAAATAAATAAGTCTACAATATGGTTACTTATTGCCATGTGTGTGCAGCCAACGATAGCAACAA
AAGCAACAACACAGTGGCTTTCCCTCTTTCACTTTTTGTTTGCAAGCGCGTGCGAGCAAGACGGCACGAC
CGGCAAACGCAATTACGCTGACAAAGAGCAGACGAAGTTTTGGCCGAAAAACATCAAGGCGCCTGATACG
AATGCATTTGCAATAACAATTGCGATATTTAATATTGTTTATGAAGCTGTTTGACTTCAAAACACACAAA
AAAAAAAATAAAACAAATTATTTGAAAGAGAATTAGGAATCGGACAGCTTATCGTTACGGGCTAACAGCA
CACCGAGACGAAATAGCTTACCTGACGTCACAGCCTCTGGAAGAACTGCCGCCAAGCAGAGAGAGAGAGA
AAAAGAGGGAGAGCAGCTTAGACCGCATGTGCTTGTGTGTGAGGCGTCTCTCTCTTCGTCTCCTGTTTGC
GCAAACGCATAGACTGCACTGAGAAAATCGATTACCTATTTTTTATGAATGAATATTTGCACTATTACTA
TTCAAAACTATTAAGATAGCAATCACATTCAATAGCCAAATACTATACCACCTGAGCGATGCAACGAAAT
GATCAATTTGAGCAAAAATGCTGCATATTTAGGACGGCATCATTATAGAAATGCTTCTTGCTGTGTACTT
TTCTCTCGTCTGGCAGCTGTTTCGCCGTTATTGTTAAAACCGGCTTAAGTTAGGTGTGTTTTCTACGACT
AGTGATGCCCCTACTAGAAGATGTGTGTTGCACAAATGTCCCTGAATAACCAATTTGAAGTGCAGATAGC
AGTAAACGTAAGCTAATATGAATATTATTTAACTGTAATGTTTTAATATCGCTGGACATTACTAATAAAC
CCACTATAAACACATGTACATATGTATGTTTTGGCATACAATGAGTAGTTGGGGAAAAAATGTGTAAAAG
CACCGTGACCATCACAGCATAAAGATAACCAGCTGAAGTATCGAATATGAGTAACCCCCAAATTGAATCA
CATGCCGCAACTGATAGGACCCATGGAAGTACACTCTTCATGGCGATATACAAGACACACACAAGCACGA
ACACCCAGTTGCGGAGGAAATTCTCCGTAAATGAAAACCCAATCGGCGAACAATTCATACCCATATATGG
TAAAAGTTTTGAACGCGACTTGAGAGCGGAGAGCATTGCGGCTGATAAGGTTTTAGCGCTAAGCGGGCTT
TATAAAACGGGCTGCGGGACCAGTTTTCATATCACTACCGTTTGAGTTCTTGTGCTGTGTGGATACTCCT
CCCGACACAAAGCCGCTCCATCAGCCAGCAGTCGTCTAATCCAGAGACCCCGGATCGGGGTACCAACATG
GTGAGCAAGGGCGAGGAGCTGTTCACCGGGGTGGTGCCCATCCTGGTCGAGCTGGACGGCGACGTAAACG
GCCACAAGTTCAGCGTGTCCGGCGAGGGCGAGGGCGATGCCACCTACGGCAAGCTGACCCTGAAGTTCAT
CTGCACCACCGGCAAGCTGCCCGTGCCCTGGCCCACCCTCGTGACCACCCTGACCTACGGCGTGCAGTGC
TTCAGCCGCTACCCCGACCACATGAAGCAGCACGACTTCTTCAAGTCCGCCATGCCCGAAGGCTACGTCC
AGGAGCGCACCATCTTCTTCAAGGACGACGGCAACTACAAGACCCGCGCCGAGGTGAAGTTCGAGGGCGA
CACCCTGGTGAACCGCATCGAGCTGAAGGGCATCGACTTCAAGGAGGACGGCAACATCCTGGGGCACAAG
CTGGAGTACAACTACAACAGCCACAACGTCTATATCATGGCCGACAAGCAGAAGAACGGCATCAAGGTGA
ACTTCAAGATCCGCCACAACATCGAGGACGGCAGCGTGCAGCTCGCCGACCACTACCAGCAGAACACCCC
CATCGGCGACGGCCCCGTGCTGCTGCCCGACAACCACTACCTGAGCACCCAGTCCGCCCTGAGCAAAGAC
CCCAACGAGAAGCGCGATCACATGGTCCTGCTGGAGTTCGTGACCGCCGCCGGGATCACTCTCGGCATGG
ACGAGCTGTACAAGCCAAGCTTAATTAAGATGAACGTAGAGAGCCAACTGAAGACACCGCCAACGCACAT
TCGAAATCTGGTCAAGCACGTGAACAAGCGAAATTTTAATGAGAGCAGCGAGCAAATAAATCAGTTCGTT
AAAGAGCACGGCCTGGAAGCGGATCGCAGCAGCCTGCGCCACCTGTTCTCCGTGATCAACTTCAGCGATC
TCGTGCCATCAGTTACGGTCCAGCTGCAGGCGAAGCTCCTGGGCATCCAGTTGGAGCGTCAGCTTCACAG
TTCATCGTTTGTGTCCAACATCTGCTACGCTTTTGACCAGTTCTTCGCCAGCAACCAGAAGTCCCTGAAG
CCTGTTGCGGTAGCGGATCTCGTTGGCCAGGTCGCCCGACTGACCGGCATCAACAAGGTTTGTGAGTGCG
TCTTTGCCTTGGCCTTGACCCACTCCTCGTACACAGAACTCAAACATTCTGCCAGGAACAACCTAAAAGG
TAGCCTCAGCGAACTTATAGACTCTTACTTGGGTAATAAAGGCACCGGCCCAGCCGACAGCGGTCTCCGG
GAGATCTCCTTCGATCTACTGCAGTATTTGCTGTGCTGCCTTAGCGAGTACGTACAACCGCAGGTGGAAG
CACAGTTTTTGATCAAGCTTCGTGAGGAGTTTCCGCGCCAGGCGGTACCGCTGGTTCTAGCGCCGTTCCT
TTACGGCTCGACGACGGCGACGATTGCGGGAGCAGGTGCCAGCGAAACGGATGCGGAGGCCGAAGCGACG
ACTAATAGCAACAGCTCCAGTTTCGAAGCAGATGCTTTGAACGAGGTGGGAATCGAGGATATTTATGACC
ATTTAAGCGAGATAATATTCACCAACCAGGGCAAAAATAATATTATGGACACATCTTGGATTAATCTAAT
CCTTGAAATCGGTTATGAATTTACATCGAGCGTTGAAGAGTGTAAGAATCATTTGTGTTCCCGCGAGCGA
GAACGCGCTGAGCTCCAGTCCAAAGATGTCGCCAAGATCGTGGGTCTTATGTGCCGACGGCACTCCTCCC
TGCTCGATTGTAATGTGAATCTACCGACGCCGGCGAACTTCTGGCCTGGTCAGGGACAGGGCGGTGGCAG
CAACAGCAGTGGCTCTTCGCAGACACAAATCACTCCGCAGCAACAGAACCCGGGCAGCAGTAACAACAAC
GATGGCAGCGATGGCAATTCGTCCAGTGATAAGAAGGACAAGAAGGAGACGACGGAGGCCACGCAAACTT
GGAAGCCAGATGTCTTTGTGCAGGCGCTCAAGGAGGTGGTGCCTCAGCTCAACTGGAAGGACGTGTGCAT
GGAACTTGATCATCCCGAGTTCGTGCTGAAGGATCGCATCGGTTTGGAGCTTTTGCTCACCATCCTTCGG
CTGGCCACTGGCTCTAACATATTTCCACATCCAGAATGCATTTACCGTCACTGGGCAAACACGGAAGGTC
AGCTGTCGCTTATCGCGACAATGCTGAAGAACCCGGATCTCTTTTCCTTCGCCGACTTTGTATTTAGCCA
GCCAGCGTTGGATGTGCTTAAGACAGCTCCGGATGCGGACAATAAGGAGATCTCGTCCTGGAAGTCGCTT
CACCTGGTGGAGGTGCTGCTCTCCATTGCGGACAAGGGATACTATACGCAGGTCCATGAGCTATTCAAGT
TCCCAGCGCAGAACTGTCCCGATGTGCTATTTTTGGCCTTATTGAACACAAGTCCGCCTATGACGCCACT
GCGTCAGGATCTGTTTAACCAACTGATACCAACGTTCCTTGGCAACCATCCCAACTCGAACGTGATCTTG
GCCAGCGCCTGGAGCTCGAACAGCTTCCAACTTCGTTCCAATATCATGAATGCTATGTCCGAGTGGTATC
TCCGAGGCAATGAGTTCGATCAGGTGAAACTGTCGCGCATCCTGGATCTTGCCCAGGATTTAAAAGCGCT
ATCAGCGCTGCTCAACGCCCGTTCATTTTTATTCATTATCGACCTGGCTTGCCTTGCCTCTCGGCGCGAG
TACCTGAAGCTGGAAAAGTGGCTTACCGATAAAATTCGCGAACATGGAGAGCCTTTTATGCAGGCTATAA
TCAAGGTTCTGCACCGCCGCTGCCCGCAGGTTATCAACGCCAAAGTGCCAGAGGATCAGCTGCCTCCCAA
GCAGGCGCAGCTTTTGCCCGAGACAGTTACAACCATGATCAACTGTCTGCAAACGTGCATCAATAACTGC
ATGCAGCCGGAGATGGTCGAAGTCATCATGCAAATGACCGCGAACGTGGCGATTATGGCTAACATGGCGC
GTGCCCAACAGCAGCAGCAGCCAGGATTGGTTCCGCCGCCTCCACCAACAATTCTGCGCGGCCATCGTGG
TATGGATCTGCCTGGAGGCATAGTCCCTCCGCCACCGCAGCAACCGTTCTCCGGAAACCTCAACGCGCAG
ATGTTTGGACCAGGAATGGATCCGCTAACGAATATGTCCAACAACTTAGCCGGCCTCAACCTCAGCGGCC
CGAACGGAGCATTTAATTTTGGAAACATGCTAACTTCTCCATCGCGTCTGATGACTCCGGGAGCCAATCC
CTATCCGCTGAACCTCATGCAGATGCCGCAGGCTCCGCCACCACCCAACGTAGGAAACCTAGGCCGCATG
CTGCCAGGGGGTCCACAACAGCAGACTCCAACGCCGACTCCAACGGCCCCCAATCCAAACAACCCTGTGA
TGGCCGATCTCCAGATACCTGTGTCAAAGGAAGTTGAAGACGAGGTCAACTCATACTTTCAGCGCATCTA
CAACCACCAGCCGAATCCAACGCTGTCCATCGATGAAGTGCTGGACATTTTGCAAAGATTTAAAGAGTCA
AGTAACCGGCGCGAGCAGGAAGTCTTTTTGTGCATGCTGCGCAATCTGTTCGAGGAATATCGCTTTTTCT
GTCAATACCCAGAGAAAGAGCTACAGATTACTGCGCAGCTATTTGGTGGCATTATTGATCGTAACCTGGT
GCCCACTTTTGTTGCACTGGGCCTTTCTCTGCGCTGTGTCTTGGATGCCCTCCGCAAGCCCGATGGATCT
AAGCTTTACTATTTCGGTGTGACGGCACTGGACAGATTCAGAACTCGATTGCACACCTACAACAAATACT
GCGAGCATATCCGCTCCATTCCTCACTTCTCTGACTTCCCGCCGCACCTTATTCAGTATGTGGAATACGG
AATGCACGGCCAGGAGCCGCCGCCGCAGAAGTTGATTGGACTCAGCAATACGATTCCTTCGGCGATATCT
AGCGGACCAGGAACGGAACCAATTTACAGGAATAGCTCCATGTTAGGTAATATGCCCGCTGCCACCCCGG
GATCGGGACCGAAATCAAACGCTGCTGTATCGCATGCCACGAGAATGAAGTCCATCGCCAATGCCACCAA
TATCGACACACTTTTGGTGGCCAACCAGGAAGAGAAAGTGACTGTGCCACCAGAGCCTGTGCAGGACAAA
ACTGCCTTTATTTTCAACAACTTGAGCCAGCTGAACATACCGCAGAAGTGCGATGAGATAAAGGAGATTA
TGACCAAGGAGTATTGGCCGTGGCTAGCGCAATATCTGGTCCTCAAACGCGCATCAATGGAGTTCAACTT
CCACACACTATATTACAACTTTTTGGATGCCCTTAAAAACGGCGAGATCAACCGATTCGTAACCAAAGAG
ACCCTACGCAACATCAAGGTACTCTTGCGCTCCGATAAGGGAGTTATTAATTTCTCCGATCGAAGTCTGT
TGAAGAACCTCGGACACTGGTTGGGCATGATGACCTTAGGTCGCAATCGCCCCATCCTGCAGTTGGATCT
GGATGCTAAATCCGCTGCGGCTGAGGCTTACCACAAGGGCCAGCAGGAACTGCTTTTTGTGGTTCCTTTC
GTAGCCAAGATCCTTGAGTCATCCGCCAAGTCTCGCATCTTCCGATCGCCCAATCCATGGACAATGGGTA
TCATGTACGTGCTTGCTGAGCTTCACCAGGAGCCAGACCTTAAGCTGAACCTGAAGTTTGAAATCGAAGT
ACTCTGCAAAACACTTAATCTGGAGTTGGCCAAGTTGCGACAAGTGATCTACCTGAAGGATCCCAATCGA
ACTCACCGGATTGAAGAGCAGATGTCGCAACCAAAACCGAAACAACTTGAGCCAGTGGCTTCTGCGCCAG
CTCTACCGCGTGAACAGCAATCCCCGGCACAACCTCCGCCACCACCACAACAGCAGCAACCACCGCAGCA
GCAGGTACCTCCACCGCCATCCTCTGCGGACGTGGACGCCCAAAATGCGGCCGCTATGATGATGGCAGCG
GGCGGAGCTAATAGTACTCCTGGATCGGTATCTTCGCCCAATCTACCCACCGATTCCAGCCAGGTGGCAC
TACCGCCACCAGAGCCGCGCTATTCATACGTGGACGTAAACGTGAGCAACTTCCAGCTTATTGGTCAGCA
GTTGGTACTGCCACCCAATACTCCGTTCCTGCACGCCAATCCCGGAATCAAACACATGGTCGTCAACGCC
GTGGAGCGCACGATAACCGACTGGTTGCAGCCTATTGTGGACCGAAGCATCCGCATTGCCTGTGCCACCA
CCGAGCAGATCATCCGCAAGGACTTCGCCCTGGATGCTGACGAGAACCGAATGCGCACTGCCGCTCATCA
GATGGTACGAAACCTTGCCGCCGGCATGGCCATGATTACCGGTAAGGATGAGATAGCGCGTGCTATTAGC
CAGAATCTGCACAAGGCCTTGCTGTCGGGTCTAAATGGGATGCCCAGCATGGCTGAGATCCAAGCTGCTG
CTATGCAGTTAGCCAGCGAAAATGTTGAGCTAGTTTGCGCTTTCATTCAGAAAACATCTGCTGAAAAGGC
AGCCGCAGAGATCGATAGGCGTCTAAGCACCGATTTCGAGACCAGAAAAATTGCTCGTGAAGAGGGCAAC
CGCTTTGTGGACGCCCAGATCCTCACCTATCAACAGGAGCGTCTTCCAGAAGCAGTGCGCATCAAGGTGG
GCGCGGCTCCAGCTACACTTTATGCTGTGTACTCGGAGTTCGCTAGAAGCATACCTGGCTTCCAGCAGAT
GAGCGATCGCGATATTGCCCTGTTTGTGCCCAAGCCGACGGATTTGTCTCAGCCAAATGTGTTTGCTAAT
GATGATAGCATGGTATACGGGGAACTGGCTAGCAAAATGGAGGCCTTCATGAACACGGCAATCGGAGTGC
CGACACTCCAGATCCAGGCTAGCAAGATGCACATGCTACTCAACGCCCTGATAGCGACGCGTCGACTGCG
TGACCAAGAGTCTGCCTTTAATCTGCTGACCCGCGCGGTCGAGGGTTTGACCGAAGGATTGGTCAATATG
CATGAAAACATGGAGCAAATGAAGATGTACCAAAACATCCATCTCCGTATCCTTGGCTTGCTGAACAACA
GTTTCGGTGCTCCAAACACAGAGCGAGCGGTAACAAAGTGTTTCTTCGATATCCGAGAGGAGGTGCGATA
TAACGTGGAGGCAGCTCGCGCTTTGATTACGTCGCACTTTGTCAATCTGAATCAGTTTGACGGAATGCTA
CGCGACTGCATGGACAACGGAAACAATTATGTGGCTATATCGTTCGGTATCGCACTGCTGGAGCGCCTCA
TCATGGACGATCGAGTGATTAATATTGTTTCGGACAACGAATTCATGGCAACTGTTGAGCTGCTAGGTAG
GCTGACCCAACACCGTCACCGCTACCCCGAGTGTATCGTCAACGCCATCGACACCCTGTGGTCCGGCAAT
TTCAATAGCTCCTCCGATTATTCCCCCTTTAATGGAAACGACCGCTATCTGAGCGGCGCTAGCCACTATA
TTCATAGCGGAATGCACCATGTCCGCTCGTGTGACACCGACGACCCCCCCGGACTCCAGGAAAAAACCGA
ATTCTTGTTGAAAGACTGGGTGGCCTTGTATACCCAGCAAAATCAACAATCGACCCGTGACGCCCGTAAT
TTTGGCGCCTTCGTGCAAAAAATGAATACCTACGGCATTTTGAAGACCGATGATCTGATTACGCGCTTCT
TTCGTCAAGCTACCCATATCTGTACCGACGTCGTCTATCGTATGTTTGCTGAACCCAGCCTTCCCATTAA
TCAAGCTAAGAATAAAATTTTTCAATGGATTGACGCCTTTGTGCACTTGATCGCCATGCTGGTCCGCCAT
TCGGGAGAGGCCGGCAACCCCACGACGAAAATTAATTTGCTCAATAAAGTCTTGGGAATCGTCTTGGGCA
CCTTGATCAAAGATCACGAAATGCGCGGAGTGTCCTTTCAACAAGTGGGATATCACCGTTTTTTTATGAT
GTTGTTTATGGAATTGTGTACCGCTGACGTCATCCTGGAAAGCTTGATGCATAGCATCGTCAGCGCTTTT
GCTTACACATATCACTTGTTGAATCCCAGCGTGGCTCCGGGATTCTGCTTTGCTTGGTTGGAGCTCATTT
CGCATCGCGTCTTCCTGGGCCGCATCCTGGTCCAAATTCCCGGGCAAAAGGGCTGGCCACTTTACGCTCA
ATTGCTGCAGGACCTTTTTAAATATCTTGCGCCCTTCTTACGCAACACTGAGCTCGGCAAACCAGTCCAG
CTTTTGTACAAGGGGACGCTACGTGTTCTGCTCGTTCTGCTTCACGACTTCCCGGAGTTCTTGTGCGACT
ATCATTTTGGGTTCTGTGACACCATCCCGCCCAATTGCGTCCAGATGCGTAACATCATCCTGTCGGCGTT
TCCGCGCAACATGCGCTTGCCCGATCCCTTCACGCCCAACCTAAAAGTGGACATGCTGTCGGACAGTAGT
AATGCGCCTAAGGTGCTCAGTAGCTACATTATGAACATCCAGCCCGCGAACTTTAAGAAGGATTTGGACT
CGTACCTCAAGGCCCGGGCGCCAGTTACTTTTCTATCGGAATTACGTGGTCACTTGCAGGTGACAAGCGA
GCCAGGAACTCGTTACAACATGGCGCTGATGAATGCTCTGGTCATGTATGTGGGAACTCAGGCGATTGCT
TTGATCAGAAACAAAAACTTTGTGCCCAACACCTCGAACATAGCACACAGCGCCCACATGGATATCTTCC
AGAATCTTGCTGTTGACTTGGATACGGAGGGTCGCTATCTGTTCTTGAATGCGATTGCGAACCAGTTGCG
CTATCCCAACAGCCACACGCACTACTTCAGCTGTGCGGTGCTGCATCTGTTTGCCGAGGCCAACTCGGAG
GCAATTCAGGAGCAGATCACTCGCGTACTTCTGGAACGATTGATCGTGAACCGCCCGCATCCTTGGGGAC
TGTTGATCACTTTTATTGAGCTGATCAAAAATCCCATCTACAAGTTCTGGGACCATGACTTTGTGCACTG
TGCGCCAGAGATCACCAAGCTCTTTGAATCGGTGGCCCGTTCCTGTCTGGCCAAGTCGAACGTCACCCAG
CAGTTGAACATGCCCGTCGTCGATGGCGAGGGCCAGGAGGTAGCCACCATCAACTGATCTAGAGGGCCCG
CGGTTCGAAGGTAAGCCTATCCCTAACCCTCTCCTCGGTCTCGATTCTACGCGTACCGGTCATCATCACC
ATCACCATTGAGTTTAAACCCGCTGATCAGCCTCGACTGTGCCTTCTAAGGCCTGAGCTCGCTGATCAGC
CTCGATCGAGGATCCAGACATGATAAGATACATTGATGAGTTTGGACAAACCACAACTAGAATGCAGTGA
AAAAAATGCTTTATTTGTGAAATTTGTGATGCTATTGCTTTATTTGTAACCATTATAAGCTGCAATAAAC
AAGTTAACAACAACAATTGCATTCATTTTATGTTTCAGGTTCAGGGGGAGGTGTGGGAGGTTTTTTAAAG
CAAGTAAAACCTCTACAAATGTGGTATGGCTGATTATGATCAGTCGACCGATGCCCTTGAGAGCCTTCAA
CCCAGTCAGCTCCTTCCGGTGGGCGCGGGGCATGACTATCGTCGCCGCACTTATGACTGTCTTCTTTATC
ATGCAACTCGTAGGACAGGTGCCGGCAGCGCTCTGGGTCATTTTCGGCGAGGACCGCTTTCGCTGGAGCG
CGACGATGATCGGCCTGTCGCTTGCGGTATTCGGAATCTTGCACGCCCTCGCTCAAGCCTTCGTCACTGG
TCCCGCCACCAAACGTTTCGGCGAGAAGCAGGCCATTATCGCCGGCATGGCGGCCGACGCGCTGGGCTAC
GTCTTGCTGGCGTTCGCGACGCGAGGCTGGATGGCCTTCCCCATTATGATTCTTCTCGCTTCCGGCGGCA
TCGGGATGCCCGCGTTGCAGGCCATGCTGTCCAGGCAGGTAGATGACGACCATCAGGGACAGCTTCAAGG
ATCGCTCGCGGCTCTTACCAGCCAGCAAAAGGCCAGGAACCGTAAAAAGGCCGCGTTGCTGGCGTTTTTC
CATAGGCTCCGCCCCCCTGACGAGCATCACAAAAATCGACGCTCAAGTCAGAGGTGGCGAAACCCGACAG
GACTATAAAGATACCAGGCGTTTCCCCCTGGAAGCTCCCTCGTGCGCTCTCCTGTTCCGACCCTGCCGCT
TACCGGATACCTGTCCGCCTTTCTCCCTTCGGGAAGCGTGGCGCTTTCTCAATGCTCACGCTGTAGGTAT
CTCAGTTCGGTGTAGGTCGTTCGCTCCAAGCTGGGCTGTGTGCACGAACCCCCCGTTCAGCCCGACCGCT
GCGCCTTATCCGGTAACTATCGTCTTGAGTCCAACCCGGTAAGACACGACTTATCGCCACTGGCAGCAGC
CACTGGTAACAGGATTAGCAGAGCGAGGTATGTAGGCGGTGCTACAGAGTTCTTGAAGTGGTGGCCTAAC
TACGGCTACACTAGAAGGACAGTATTTGGTATCTGCGCTCTGCTGAAGCCAGTTACCTTCGGAAAAAGAG
TTGGTAGCTCTTGATCCGGCAAACAAACCACCGCTGGTAGCGGTGGTTTTTTTGTTTGCAAGCAGCAGAT
TACGCGCAGAAAAAAAGGATCTCAAGAAGATCCTTTGATCTTTTCTACGGGGTCTGACGCTCAGTGGAAC
GAAAACTCACGTTAAGGGATTTTGGTCATGAGATTATCAAAAAGGATCTTCACCTAGATCCTTTTAAATT
AAAAATGAAGTTTTAAATCAATCTAAAGTATATATGAGTAAACTTGGTCTGACAGTTACCAATGCTTAAT
CAGTGAGGCACCTATCTCAGCGATCTGTCTATTTCGTTCATCCATAGTTGCCTGACTCCCCGTCGTGTAG
ATAACTACGATACGGGAGGGCTTACCATCTGGCCCCAGTGCTGCAATGATACCGCGAGACCCACGCTCAC
CGGCTCCAGATTTATCAGCAATAAACCAGCCAGCCGGAAGGGCCGAGCGCAGAAGTGGTCCTGCAACTTT
ATCCGCCTCCATCCAGTCTATTAATTGTTGCCGGGAAGCTAGAGTAAGTAGTTCGCCAGTTAATAGTTTG
CGCAACGTTGTTGCCATTGCTGCAGGCATCGTGGTGTCACGCTCGTCGTTTGGTATGGCTTCATTCAGCT
CCGGTTCCCAACGATCAAGGCGAGTTACATGATCCCCCATGTTGTGCAAAAAAGCGGTTAGCTCCTTCGG
TCCTCCGATCGTTGTCAGAAGTAAGTTGGCCGCAGTGTTATCACTCATGGTTATGGCAGCACTGCATAAT
TCTCTTACTGTCATGCCATCCGTAAGATGCTTTTCTGTGACTGGTGAGTACTCAACCAAGTCATTCTGAG
AATAGTGTATGCGGCGACCGAGTTGCTCTTGCCCGGCGTCAACACGGGATAATACCGCGCCACATAGCAG
AACTTTAAAAGTGCTCATCATTGGAAAACGTTCTTCGGGGCGAAAACTCTCAAGGATCTTACCGCTGTTG
AGATCCAGTTCGATGTAACCCACTCGTGCACCCAACTGATCTTCAGCATCTTTTACTTTCACCAGCGTTT
CTGGGTGAGCAAAAACAGGAAGGCAAAATGCCGCAAAAAAGGGAATAAGGGCGACACGGAAATGTTGAAT
ACTCATACTCTTCCTTTTTCAATATTATTGAAGCATTTATCAGGGTTATTGTCTCATGAGCGGATACATA
TTTGAATGTATTTAGAAAAATAAACAAATAGGGGTTCCGCGCACATTTCCCCGAAAAGTGCCACCTGACG
TCTAAGAAACCATTATTATCATGACATTAACCTATAAAAATAGGCGTATCACGAGGCCCTTTCGT
